Addgene plasmid #116968: pFS_0356_pET30-RT-CRISPR_Candidatus_Accumulibacter_sp._SK-02_ARRAY_1_RC
Purpose: Expresses CaSK-02RT-Cas1-Cas2 under pT7lac promoter, encodes CaCRISPR array 1 RC, compatible with SENECA acquisition readout
Depositing lab: Randall Platt. Depositing organization: ETH Zurich (Swiss Federal Institute of Technology). Publication: Transcriptional recording by CRISPR spacer acquisition from RNA. Schmidt F, Cherepkova MY, Platt RJ. Nature. 2018 Oct;562(7727):380-385. doi: 10.1038/s41586-018-0569-1. Epub 2018 Oct 3. PubMed 30283135.
Backbone
  Vector backbone: pET30b+
  Backbone manufacturer: Novagen
  Vector type: Bacterial Expression
Growth in bacteria
  Bacterial resistance: Kanamycin, 50 μg/mL
  Growth temperature: 37°C
  Growth strain: Stbl3
  Copy number: Low Copy
Gene/Insert
  Gene/Insert name: Candidatus Accumulibacter sp. SK-02 RT-Cas1-Cas2
  Species: Synthetic
  Promoter: T7
  Cloning method: Restriction Enzyme; 5′ cloning site Unknown (unknown if destroyed); 3′ cloning site Unknown (unknown if destroyed)
  Sequencing primers: 5′ T7; 3′ T7-term
Terms and licenses: Academic/Nonprofit Terms; Industry Terms: Not Available to Industry
Depositor comments: Please see the annotated GenBank file and the additional image file for the location of specific features in the sequence of this plasmid.
How to cite: pFS_0356_pET30-RT-CRISPR_Candidatus_Accumulibacter_sp._SK-02_ARRAY_1_RC was a gift from Randall Platt (Addgene plasmid # 116968 ; http://n2t.net/addgene:116968 ; RRID:Addgene_116968)
