[The description below was written by a language model from this plasmid's Addgene catalogue record and pLannotate feature annotations shown in this document.]
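Description:
pFS_0356_pET30-RT-CRISPR_Candidatus_Accumulibacter_sp._SK-02_ARRAY_1_RC is a 7.4 kb bacterial expression plasmid built on the Novagen pET30b+ backbone. It is selected with kanamycin through an aph(3')-Ia aminoglycoside phosphotransferase gene. It replicates from a ColE1/pBR322-type origin accompanied by the bom region and the rop gene, consistent with the low copy number listed in the record. A fragment of an M13/f1 phage origin and short remnants of the pBR322 tetracycline resistance gene are backbone carry-over and have no evident function here.

The payload is a synthetic version of the CRISPR adaptation module from Candidatus Accumulibacter sp. SK-02, encoding a reverse transcriptase–Cas1 fusion together with Cas2. Expression comes from a T7 promoter followed by a lac operator (T7lac). The plasmid-borne lacI gene supplies the repressor, so transcription requires a host providing T7 RNA polymerase and is induced with IPTG. A T7 gene 10 ribosome binding site precedes the roughly 2 kb unannotated region that presumably holds the first coding sequence. A second, partial copy of that RBS further downstream suggests a separately translated second open reading frame, and a T7 terminator closes the unit. The automated annotation does not label the RT-Cas1 or Cas2 coding sequences or the CRISPR array. The short "SET1" hit near the terminator is only a fragmentary match.

According to the catalogue entry, the plasmid also carries the organism's CRISPR array 1; the "RC" label is not explained, though it presumably means reverse-complement orientation. The array is designed to be compatible with the SENECA readout for newly acquired spacers. The construct belongs to a set used to test RT-Cas1–Cas2 systems for spacer acquisition from RNA, the basis of transcriptional recording in bacterial cells.
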