Features (pLannotate 1.2.2; 18 found; start..end, strand, type, name):
    204..317     +  rep_origin     M13 ori (fragment): M13 bacteriophage origin of replication; arrow indicates direction of (+) strand synthesis
    343..400     +  promoter       AmpR promoter (fragment): bla
    409..1224    -  CDS            KanR: aminoglycoside phosphotransferase; aph(3')-Ia; confers resistance to kanamycin in bacteria or G418 (Geneticin®) in eukaryotes
   1346..1934    +  rep_origin     ori: high-copy-number ColE1/pMB1/pBR322/pUC origin of replication
   2120..2259    -  misc_feature   bom: basis of mobility region from pBR322
   2361..2552    -  CDS            rop: Rop protein, which maintains plasmids at low copy number; rop
   2569..2949    +  CDS            YPB1_ECOLX: Protein predicted: Swiss-Prot protein existence level 4. From Escherichia coli.
   3021..3312    -  CDS            TcR (fragment): tetracycline efflux protein; tet; confers resistance to tetracycline
   3327..3348    -  protein_bind   CAP binding site: CAP binding activates transcription in the presence of cAMP. E. coli catabolite activator protein
   3361..4443    -  CDS            lacI: lac repressor; lacI; The lac repressor binds to the lac operator to inhibit transcription in E. coli. This inhibition can be relieved by adding lactose or isopropyl-β-D-thiogalactopyranoside (IPTG).
   4444..4521    -  promoter       lacI promoter: lacI
   4529..4808    -  CDS            TcR (fragment): tetracycline efflux protein; tet; confers resistance to tetracycline
   4834..4852    +  promoter       T7 promoter: promoter for bacteriophage T7 RNA polymerase
   4853..4877    +  protein_bind   lac operator: The lac repressor binds to the lac operator to inhibit transcription in E. coli. This inhibition can be relieved by adding lactose or isopropyl-β-D-thiogalactopyranoside (IPTG). lac repressor encoded by lacI
   4892..4914    +  RBS            RBS: efficient ribosome binding site from bacteriophage T7 gene 10 (Olins and Rangwala, 1989)
   6911..6928    +  RBS            RBS (fragment): efficient ribosome binding site from bacteriophage T7 gene 10 (Olins and Rangwala, 1989)
   7232..7281    +  CDS            SET1 (fragment): solubility-enhancement tag derived from T7 phage gene 10B
   7289..7336    +  terminator     T7 terminator: transcription terminator for bacteriophage T7 RNA polymerase
>Addgene plasmid #116968 | pFS_0356_pET30-RT-CRISPR_Candidatus_Accumulibacter_sp._SK-02_ARRAY_1_RC | addgene full sequence | sequence record 227033 | Addgene NGS Result
CCAGGTCAATGAAGAGGTTTGTGCCGGGCATTTACTCCAGAGCATATTTATTGGCCAGGCTTGGGAACCG
CTGATTAACACATCCTTCGGAGAAACCTGGCAACGCGAAGCCGTCCTCGGTCGTGCCCAAGTGAATGGTG
ATGACTGGAGGATGAGGTCTCAATCCCTTTATCGGCAGGGCTTAGTTTTCACGTCCCGCGGCCGCTATTC
TTTTGATTTATAAGGGATTTTGCCGATTTCGGCCTATTGGTTAAAAAATGAGCTGATTTAACAAAAATTT
AACGCGAATTTTAACAAAATATTAACGCTTACAATTTAGGTGGCACTTTTCGGGGAAATGTGCGCGGAAC
CCCTATTTGTTTATTTTTCTAAATACATTCAAATATGTATCCGCTCATGAATTAATTCTTAGAAAAACTC
ATCGAGCATCAAATGAAACTGCAATTTATTCATATCAGGATTATCAATACCATATTTTTGAAAAAGCCGT
TTCTGTAATGAAGGAGAAAACTCACCGAGGCAGTTCCATAGGATGGCAAGATCCTGGTATCGGTCTGCGA
TTCCGACTCGTCCAACATCAATACAACCTATTAATTTCCCCTCGTCAAAAATAAGGTTATCAAGTGAGAA
ATCACCATGAGTGACGACTGAATCCGGTGAGAATGGCAAAAGTTTATGCATTTCTTTCCAGACTTGTTCA
ACAGGCCAGCCATTACGCTCGTCATCAAAATCACTCGCATCAACCAAACCGTTATTCATTCGTGATTGCG
CCTGAGCGAGACGAAATACGCGATCGCTGTTAAAAGGACAATTACAAACAGGAATCGAATGCAACCGGCG
CAGGAACACTGCCAGCGCATCAACAATATTTTCACCTGAATCAGGATATTCTTCTAATACCTGGAATGCT
GTTTTCCCGGGGATCGCAGTGGTGAGTAACCATGCATCATCAGGAGTACGGATAAAATGCTTGATGGTCG
GAAGAGGCATAAATTCCGTCAGCCAGTTTAGTCTGACCATCTCATCTGTAACATCATTGGCAACGCTACC
TTTGCCATGTTTCAGAAACAACTCTGGCGCATCGGGCTTCCCATACAATCGATAGATTGTCGCACCTGAT
TGCCCGACATTATCGCGAGCCCATTTATACCCATATAAATCAGCATCCATGTTGGAATTTAATCGCGGCC
TAGAGCAAGACGTTTCCCGTTGAATATGGCTCATAACACCCCTTGTATTACTGTTTATGTAAGCAGACAG
TTTTATTGTTCATGACCAAAATCCCTTAACGTGAGTTTTCGTTCCACTGAGCGTCAGACCCCGTAGAAAA
GATCAAAGGATCTTCTTGAGATCCTTTTTTTCTGCGCGTAATCTGCTGCTTGCAAACAAAAAAACCACCG
CTACCAGCGGTGGTTTGTTTGCCGGATCAAGAGCTACCAACTCTTTTTCCGAAGGTAACTGGCTTCAGCA
GAGCGCAGATACCAAATACTGTCCTTCTAGTGTAGCCGTAGTTAGGCCACCACTTCAAGAACTCTGTAGC
ACCGCCTACATACCTCGCTCTGCTAATCCTGTTACCAGTGGCTGCTGCCAGTGGCGATAAGTCGTGTCTT
ACCGGGTTGGACTCAAGACGATAGTTACCGGATAAGGCGCAGCGGTCGGGCTGAACGGGGGGTTCGTGCA
CACAGCCCAGCTTGGAGCGAACGACCTACACCGAACTGAGATACCTACAGCGTGAGCTATGAGAAAGCGC
CACGCTTCCCGAAGGGAGAAAGGCGGACAGGTATCCGGTAAGCGGCAGGGTCGGAACAGGAGAGCGCACG
AGGGAGCTTCCAGGGGGAAACGCCTGGTATCTTTATAGTCCTGTCGGGTTTCGCCACCTCTGACTTGAGC
GTCGATTTTTGTGATGCTCGTCAGGGGGGCGGAGCCTATGGAAAAACGCCAGCAACGCGGCCTTTTTACG
GTTCCTGGTCTTTTGCTGGCCTTTTGCTCACATGTTCTTTCCTGCGTTATCCCCTGATTCTGTGGATAAC
CGTATTACCGCCTTTGAGTGAGCTGATACCGCTCGCCGCAGCCGAACGACCGAGCGCAGCGAGTCAGTGA
GCGAGGAAGCGGAAGAGCGCCTGATGCGGTATTTTCTCCTTACGCATCTGTGCGGTATTTCACACCGCAA
TGGTGCACTCTCAGTACAATCTGCTCTGATGCCGCATAGTTAAGCCAGTATACACTCCGCTATCGCTACG
TGACTGGGTCATGGCTGCGCCCCGACACCCGCCAACACCCGCTGACGCGCCCTGACGGGCTTGTCTGCTC
CCGGCATCCGCTTACAGACAAGCTGTGACCGTCTCCGGGAGCTGCATGTGTCAGAGGTTTTCACCGTCAT
CACCGAAACGCGCGAGGCAGCTGCGGTAAAGCTCATCAGCGTGGTCGTGAAGCGATTCACAGATGTCTGC
CTGTTCATCCGCGTCCAGCTCGTTGAGTTTCTCCAGAAGCGTTAATGTCTGGCTTCTGATAAAGCGGGCC
ATGTTAAGGGCGGTTTTTTCCTGTTTGGTCACTGATGCCTCCGTGTAAGGGGGATTTCTGTTCATGGGGG
TAATGATACCGATGAAACGAGAGAGGATGCTCACGATACGGGTTACTGATGATGAACATGCCCGGTTACT
GGAACGTTGTGAGGGTAAACAACTGGCGGTATGGATGCGGCGGGACCAGAGAAAAATCACTCAGGGTCAA
TGCCAGCGCTTCGTTAATACAGATGTAGGTGTTCCACAGGGTAGCCAGCAGCATCCTGCGATGCAGATCC
GGAACATAATGGTGCAGGGCGCTGACTTCCGCGTTTCCAGACTTTACGAAACACGGAAACCGAAGATCAT
TCATGTTGTTGCTCAGGTCGCAGACGTTTTGCAGCAGCAGTCGCTTCACGTTCGCTCGCGTATCGGTGAT
TCATTCTGCTAACCAGTAAGGCAACCCCGCCAGCCTAGCCGGGTCCTCAACGACAGGAGCACGATCATGC
GCACCCGTGGGGCCGCCATGCCGGCGATAATGGCCTGCTTCTCGCCGAAACGTTTGGTGGCGGGACCAGT
GACGAAGGCTTGAGCGAGGGCGTGCAAGATTCCGAATACCGCAAGCGACAGGCCGATCATCGTCGCGCTC
CAGCGAAAGCGGTCCTCGCCGAAAATGACCCAGAGCGCTGCCGGCACCTGTCCTACGAGTTGCATGATAA
AGAAGATAGTCATAAGTGCGGCGACGATAGTCATGCCCCGCGCCCACCGGAAGGAGCTGACTGGGTTGAA
GGCTCTCAAGGGCATCGGTCGAGATCCCGGTGCCTAATGAGTGAGCTAACTTACATTAATTGCGTTGCGC
TCACTGCCCGCTTTCCAGTCGGGAAACCTGTCGTGCCAGCTGCATTAATGAATCGGCCAACGCGCGGGGA
GAGGCGGTTTGCGTATTGGGCGCCAGGGTGGTTTTTCTTTTCACCAGTGAGACGGGCAACAGCTGATTGC
CCTTCACCGCCTGGCCCTGAGAGAGTTGCAGCAAGCGGTCCACGCTGGTTTGCCCCAGCAGGCGAAAATC
CTGTTTGATGGTGGTTAACGGCGGGATATAACATGAGCTATCTTCGGTATCGTCGTATCCCACTACCGAG
ATGTCCGCACCAACGCGCAGCCCGGACTCGGTAATGGCGCGCATTGCGCCCAGCGCCATCTGATCGTTGG
CAACCAGCATCGCAGTGGGAACGATGCCCTCATTCAGCATTTGCATGGTTTGTTGAAAACCGGACATGGC
ACTCCAGTCGCCTTCCCGTTCCGCTATCGGCTGAATTTGATTGCGAGTGAGATATTTATGCCAGCCAGCC
AGACGCAGACGCGCCGAGACAGAACTTAATGGGCCCGCTAACAGCGCGATTTGCTGGTGACCCAATGCGA
CCAGATGCTCCACGCCCAGTCGCGTACCATCTTCATGGGAGAAAATAATACTGTTGATGGGTGTCTGGTC
AGAGACATCAAGAAATAACGCCGGAACATTAGTGCAGGCAGCTTCCACAGCAATGGCATCCTGGTCATCC
AGCGGATAGTTAATGATCAGCCCACTGACGCGTTGCGCGAGAAGATTGTGCACCGCCGCTTTACAGGCTT
CGACGCCGCTTCGTTCTACCATCGACACCACCACGCTGGCACCCAGTTGATCGGCGCGAGATTTAATCGC
CGCGACAATTTGCGACGGCGCGTGCAGGGCCAGACTGGAGGTGGCAACGCCAATCAGCAACGACTGTTTG
CCCGCCAGTTGTTGTGCCACGCGGTTGGGAATGTAATTCAGCTCCGCCATCGCCGCTTCCACTTTTTCCC
GCGTTTTCGCAGAAACGTGGCTGGCCTGGTTCACCACGCGGGAAACGGTCTGATAAGAGACACCGGCATA
CTCTGCGACATCGTATAACGTTACTGGTTTCACATTCACCACCCTGAATTGACTCTCTTCCGGGCGCTAT
CATGCCATACCGCGAAAGGTTTTGCGCCATTCGATGGTGTCCGGGATCTCGACGCTCTCCCTTATGCGAC
TCCTGCATTAGGAAGCAGCCCAGTAGTAGGTTGAGGCCGTTGAGCACCGCCGCCGCAAGGAATGGTGCAT
GCAAGGAGATGGCGCCCAACAGTCCCCCGGCCACGGGGCCTGCCACCATACCCACGCCGAAACAAGCGCT
CATGAGCCCGAAGTGGCGAGCCCGATCTTCCCCATCGGTGATGTCGGCGATATAGGCGCCAGCAACCGCA
CCTGTGGCGCCGGTGATGCCGGCCACGATGCGTCCGGCGTAGAGGATCGAGATCGATCTCGATCCCGCGA
AATTAATACGACTCACTATAGGGGAATTGTGAGCGGATAACAATTCCCCTCTAGAAATAATTTTGTTTAA
CTTTAAGAAGGAGATATACATATGTCTACTTTACCCACCCCTTCCAGCACTGACCAAGACTCACCACCAC
CTTTCTGGACATTAGCTAGGTTGGCAGAAGCTCTTGAGCACGTGTCAGCTCGACAAGGCGGAGCTGGAGC
TGATGAGCAAACTTTGGCTGAGTTCGCAGCAGACGCAGAGGCCCAGTTAGGGCTTTTGGCCTTGCAGCTA
ACACAAGGAAGTTACAGACCAGCCCCTGCTAGACTTATACCAGTCGCTAAACCAGGAGGAGGTGTTCGTG
AGCTTTTACTGCCAGCAGTCCGAGATAGAATTGTCCAAAGTGCTTTGGCTCGTTACCTTGCTGACCTTTT
GGAACCAGATTTTGGTGAGGCTAGTCACGCTTACAGACCGGGACACTCCGTAGCTACTGCTTTACATAGG
CTTCAAGCCTTACGAGATGGCGGATTGGTTTTCGTGGCAGTCTGTGATATACATCATTTCTTTGATTCGG
TAGATCACAGAAGGCTCTTTTCTCTTTTAGATGACCTTCCATTGGAAAGACGTTTGCGAGAGCAAATGAA
AACTTGTGTTCGTATAGAGGTAGCTGATGTACAAGGCCAGGGAGCTTGGTCCTTAGCTAGAGGATTGGCC
CAAGGTTCTCCTCTGTCTCCAGTCTTAGCTAACTTGTTCTTGATGGCTTTTGATGCTGCATGTGCTCGTG
CTGGGTTGGCTCTTGTCAGATATGCTGATGACTGTGTCCTTGCTTGCGCTTCCGAGACTGAAGCCCAGTC
CGCCCTAGCATTTGCTGCTGATGCTCTTGAGAATATTGGGTTGGCCCTTAATACCAGAAAGTCGCGTCTT
GCCTCTTTCGCAGAAGGGTTTGAGTTTCTAGGTGCATTTTGTGGAGCTGAGGGCATGTTGGGTGGCCGAC
CAGGAGAAGCAGCTTGTTTACCACCAACTACCGGACCAGTACATGAGGCTGCTGCTGCTGACGATGAGAG
GCCACCTTCACATGGTCATCGTCCAAGGTTACGTACATTGTACTTGTTGGAGAATGGCGCAGTTCTCAAT
AAAGAAGGGGAGAGATTTATAGTAGCTCGACATGGTGAGGTATTACTTCAGGTTCCTATGATGCGTATTG
ATCAAATTATGGTCTTTGGTAATGTCCAAATTACTACTCCAGCTTTGCATGAGTGTTTAGAAAGAGGAAT
CCCTGTTATGCTTCTAAGTGGTCGAGGACGTTTCTTTGGTGTTATTGATCCCCTTGATGCAAGATCCGTC
CCTTTACAAAGGGCTCAATTCGCACTAGAATCTGATGAACCAGCTAGACTAGCCCTCGCTAGGCCTTTAA
TTGCTGGAAAGATTTTGAATTGTAGAACCTTCTTGGGAAGATTGGCTAGAGCCAGACAAACAAATATGGA
CGCTCCATTAGCTGCTCTCAAGAGCGCAGCCCAAGCAGCCGGACAAGCTGCCGATTTGGAAATTTTGAGA
GGGATTGAGGGAGCAGCAGCTAGAACATACTTTGCAGCTTGGCAGACTGTCTTACCAGCAAAATGGCAGT
TTACTGGTAGAAATAGGCAACCGCCAACTGATCCTGTAAATGCCCTGCTGAGTTACGGTTATACAATCGT
CTTTTATAACGTGCTGGCATTGGTTAGAGCAAGAGGACTAAATACTCATGTTGGGGTATTGCATGACGTT
AGACCTGGACACCCCGCCTTAGCTTCGGACTTAATGGAAGAATTTCGTGCACCAGTTGTTGACGCAGTTG
TTATGCACTTGGTTTTCGATGGAAAATTGCAGCCAGGTGATTTCAGCTGGCCAGAAACCCCCGGACAACC
CTGTCTCATGGCAGACGGCTCACGAAAACACTTTATTCACTTATTAGAACAGAAATTGAATACAACAGTT
TCTCATGCTGGTCAGCGACTTGACTATAGGAGATGGATGGATATGCAAGTTCTTCAATATGCAGCAGCTC
TTAGAACTCCAGGGTTGCCGTATGTTCCCTTTGCTATTAGATAACGTACGTTAACTTTAAGAAGGAGAAC
TTAAGATGGAGCAAACGTGGCTGGTTACGTATGATGTAAGTGATGATGGTTGTAGAAGGAGAGTAGAAAG
GATATTGTTGGGTCATGGAGAGCGTGAGCAATATAGCGTGTTTAGGTGTAGACTATCTTCTAGGGAAGTT
AGGGATTTACGAGCTAGATTGGCAGGACACTTGAAGGGTTCTGATAGTATTCGATACTACCCCCTTTGTG
CTGCATGTTTACCAAGGCAACCCCAACGTACCCTAGTCGATTCAGCTGAGGCTGGTATCGCTTGGTATTT
CGCAGTTTAACTCGAGATCCGGCTGCTAACAAAGCCCGAAAGGAAGCTGAGTTGGCTGCTGCCACCGCTG
AGCAATAACTAGCATAACCCCTTGGGGCCTCTAAACGGGTCTTGAGGGGTTTTTTGCTGAAAGGAGGAAC
TATATCCGGATA
